Addgene plasmid #75284: pYFP-RPB1aAmr
Purpose: Expresses alpha-amanitin resistant EYFP tagged POLR2A in mammalian cells
Depositing lab: Xavier Darzacq & Robert Singer. Depositing organization: Albert Einstein College of Medicine. Publication: In vivo dynamics of RNA polymerase II transcription. Darzacq X, Shav-Tal Y, de Turris V, Brody Y, Shenoy SM, Phair RD, Singer RH. Nat Struct Mol Biol. 2007 Sep;14(9):796-806. Epub 2007 Aug 5. 10.1038/nsmb1280 PubMed 17676063.
Backbone
  Vector backbone: pEYFP-C1
  Backbone manufacturer: BD Biosciences Clontech
  Backbone size w/o insert (bp): 4731
  Total vector size (bp): 10646
  Vector type: Mammalian Expression
  Selectable markers: Neomycin (select with G418)
Growth in bacteria
  Bacterial resistance: Kanamycin, 50 μg/mL
  Growth temperature: 37°C
  Growth strain: DH5alpha
  Copy number: High Copy
Gene/Insert
  Gene/Insert name: POLR2A (alt name: RPB1)
  Species: H. sapiens (human)
  Insert size (bp): 5911
  Mutation: N792D alpha-amanitin–resistant
  GenBank ID: NM_000937.4
  Entrez Gene: POLR2A (a.k.a. NEDHIB, POLR2, POLRA, RPB1, RPBh1, RPO2, RPOL2, RpIILS, hRPB220, hsRPB1)
  Promoter: CMV
  Tag / fusion protein: EYFP (N terminal on insert)
  Cloning method: Unknown
  Sequencing primers: 5′ CMV Forward CGCAAATGGGCGGTAGGCGTG; 3′ pX-C1 REVseq TATGTTTCAGGTTCAGGGGG
Terms and licenses: Academic/Nonprofit Terms; Industry Terms: Not Available to Industry
How to cite: pYFP-RPB1aAmr was a gift from Xavier Darzacq & Robert Singer (Addgene plasmid # 75284 ; http://n2t.net/addgene:75284 ; RRID:Addgene_75284)
