[The description below was written by a language model from this plasmid's Addgene catalogue record and pLannotate feature annotations shown in this document.]
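Description:
pYFP-RPB1aAmr is a mammalian expression plasmid of about 10.6 kb, built on the pEYFP-C1 backbone. It produces the largest, catalytic subunit of human RNA polymerase II (POLR2A, also called RPB1) fused at its N terminus to EYFP. The CMV immediate-early enhancer and promoter drive the EYFP coding sequence, which runs through the remnant of the multiple cloning site into the roughly 5.9 kb POLR2A insert. The transcript ends at the SV40 polyadenylation signal.

The insert carries the N792D substitution, which makes the subunit resistant to alpha-amanitin. Treating transfected cells with the toxin therefore inhibits the endogenous polymerase, so that transcription depends on the fluorescent, resistant version. The automated annotation labels only part of the insert as a POLR2A fragment, and it does so by matching a Chinese hamster RPB1 protein entry. This probably reflects the high conservation of the protein and the limits of the annotation database, since the catalogue gives the species as human. The short large T antigen and ble fragments are likewise incidental matches in backbone sequence.

In bacteria the plasmid replicates from a high-copy pUC-type origin, and it also carries an f1 origin. A single NeoR/KanR gene from Tn5 serves both hosts. A bacterial promoter expresses it for kanamycin selection in E. coli, and the SV40 early promoter with the HSV TK polyadenylation signal expresses it for G418 selection of stable mammalian lines. The two feature tables describe the same molecule with different start coordinates and differ by one nucleotide in length. The construct is suited to live-cell imaging of RNA polymerase II dynamics during transcription, in line with the associated publication.
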