Features (pLannotate 1.2.2; 14 found; start..end, strand, type, name):
      1..589     +  rep_origin     ori: high-copy-number ColE1/pMB1/pBR322/pUC origin of replication
    764..1067    +  enhancer       CMV enhancer: human cytomegalovirus immediate early enhancer
   1068..1271    +  promoter       CMV promoter: human cytomegalovirus (CMV) immediate early promoter
   1316..2032    +  CDS            EYFP: EYFP is a basic (constitutively fluorescent) green/yellow fluorescent protein published in 1996, derived from Aequorea victoria. It is reported to be a very rapidly-maturing weak dimer with high acid sensitivity.
   2033..2098    +  misc_feature   MCS: multiple cloning site
   2111..6949    +  CDS            POLR2A (fragment): RPB1_CRIGR - Experimental evidence at protein level: Swiss-Prot protein existence level 1. DNA-dependent RNA polymerase catalyzes the transcription of DNA into RNA using the four ribonucleoside triphosphates as substrates. Largest and catalytic component of RNA polymerase II which synthesizes mRNA precursors and many functional non-coding RNAs. Forms the polymerase active center together with the second largest subunit. Pol II is the central component of the basal RNA polymerase II transcription machinery. It is composed of mobile elements that move relative to each other. RPB1 is part of the
   8031..8115    +  CDS            large T antigen (fragment): large T antigen from SV40 (simian virus 40)
   8138..8259    +  polyA_signal   SV40 poly(A) signal: SV40 polyadenylation signal
   8293..8721    -  rep_origin     f1 ori (sequence partly withheld): f1 bacteriophage origin of replication; arrow indicates direction of (+) strand synthesis
   8748..8852    +  promoter       AmpR promoter: bla
   8854..9211    +  promoter       SV40 promoter: SV40 enhancer and early promoter
   9246..10040   +  CDS            NeoR/KanR: aminoglycoside phosphotransferase from Tn5; aph(3')-II (or nptII); confers resistance to neomycin, kanamycin, and G418 (Geneticin®)
  10061..10213   +  CDS            ble (fragment): BLE_KLEPN - Experimental evidence at protein level: Swiss-Prot protein existence level 1. Binding protein with a strong affinity to the bleomycin family of antibiotics. Binds to CL990; an antimitotic-antibiotic compound. From Klebsiella pneumoniae.
  10272..10319   +  polyA_signal   HSV TK poly(A) signal: herpes simplex virus thymidine kinase polyadenylation signal (Cole and Stacy, 1985)
>Addgene plasmid #75284 | pYFP-RPB1aAmr | addgene full sequence | sequence record 496264 | Addgene NGS Result
TTGAGATCCTTTTTTTCTGCGCGTAATCTGCTGCTTGCAAACAAAAAAACCACCGCTACCAGCGGTGGTT
TGTTTGCCGGATCAAGAGCTACCAACTCTTTTTCCGAAGGTAACTGGCTTCAGCAGAGCGCAGATACCAA
ATACTGTTCTTCTAGTGTAGCCGTAGTTAGGCCACCACTTCAAGAACTCTGTAGCACCGCCTACATACCT
CGCTCTGCTAATCCTGTTACCAGTGGCTGCTGCCAGTGGCGATAAGTCGTGTCTTACCGGGTTGGACTCA
AGACGATAGTTACCGGATAAGGCGCAGCGGTCGGGCTGAACGGGGGGTTCGTGCACACAGCCCAGCTTGG
AGCGAACGACCTACACCGAACTGAGATACCTACAGCGTGAGCTATGAGAAAGCGCCACGCTTCCCGAAGG
GAGAAAGGCGGACAGGTATCCGGTAAGCGGCAGGGTCGGAACAGGAGAGCGCACGAGGGAGCTTCCAGGG
GGAAACGCCTGGTATCTTTATAGTCCTGTCGGGTTTCGCCACCTCTGACTTGAGCGTCGATTTTTGTGAT
GCTCGTCAGGGGGGCGGAGCCTATGGAAAAACGCCAGCAACGCGGCCTTTTTACGGTTCCTGGCCTTTTG
CTGGCCTTTTGCTCACATGTTCTTTCCTGCGTTATCCCCTGATTCTGTGGATAACCGTATTACCGCCATG
CATTAGTTATTAATAGTAATCAATTACGGGGTCATTAGTTCATAGCCCATATATGGAGTTCCGCGTTACA
TAACTTACGGTAAATGGCCCGCCTGGCTGACCGCCCAACGACCCCCGCCCATTGACGTCAATAATGACGT
ATGTTCCCATAGTAACGCCAATAGGGACTTTCCATTGACGTCAATGGGTGGAGTATTTACGGTAAACTGC
CCACTTGGCAGTACATCAAGTGTATCATATGCCAAGTACGCCCCCTATTGACGTCAATGACGGTAAATGG
CCCGCCTGGCATTATGCCCAGTACATGACCTTATGGGACTTTCCTACTTGGCAGTACATCTACGTATTAG
TCATCGCTATTACCATGGTGATGCGGTTTTGGCAGTACATCAATGGGCGTGGATAGCGGTTTGACTCACG
GGGATTTCCAAGTCTCCACCCCATTGACGTCAATGGGAGTTTGTTTTGGCACCAAAATCAACGGGACTTT
CCAAAATGTCGTAACAACTCCGCCCCATTGACGCAAATGGGCGGTAGGCGTGTACGGTGGGAGGTCTATA
TAAGCAGAGCTGGTTTAGTGAACCGTCAGATCCGCTAGCGCTACCGGTCGCCACCATGGTGAGCAAGGGC
GAGGAGCTGTTCACCGGGGTGGTGCCCATCCTGGTCGAGCTGGACGGCGACGTAAACGGCCACAAGTTCA
GCGTGTCCGGCGAGGGCGAGGGCGATGCCACCTACGGCAAGCTGACCCTGAAGTTCATCTGCACCACCGG
CAAGCTGCCCGTGCCCTGGCCCACCCTCGTGACCACCTTCGGCTACGGCCTGCAGTGCTTCGCCCGCTAC
CCCGACCACATGAAGCAGCACGACTTCTTCAAGTCCGCCATGCCCGAAGGCTACGTCCAGGAGCGCACCA
TCTTCTTCAAGGACGACGGCAACTACAAGACCCGCGCCGAGGTGAAGTTCGAGGGCGACACCCTGGTGAA
CCGCATCGAGCTGAAGGGCATCGACTTCAAGGAGGACGGCAACATCCTGGGGCACAAGCTGGAGTACAAC
TACAACAGCCACAACGTCTATATCATGGCCGACAAGCAGAAGAACGGCATCAAGGTGAACTTCAAGATCC
GCCACAACATCGAGGACGGCAGCGTGCAGCTCGCCGACCACTACCAGCAGAACACCCCCATCGGCGACGG
CCCCGTGCTGCTGCCCGACAACCACTACCTGAGCTACCAGTCCGCCCTGAGCAAAGACCCCAACGAGAAG
CGCGATCACATGGTCCTGCTGGAGTTCGTGACCGCCGCCGGGATCACTCTCGGCATGGACGAGCTGTACA
AGTCCGGACTCAGATCTCGAGCTCAAGCTTCGAATTCTGCAGTCGACGGTACCGCGGGCCCGGGATCCAC
CGGATCTAGCATGCACGGGGGTGGCCCCCCCTCGGGGGACAGCGCATGCCCGCTGCGCACCATCAAGAGA
GTCCAGTTCGGAGTCCTGAGTCCGGATGAACTGAAGCGAATGTCTGTGACGGAGGGTGGCATCAAATACC
CAGAGACGACTGAGGGAGGCCGCCCCAAGCTTGGGGGGCTGATGGACCCGAGGCAGGGGGTGATTGAGCG
GACTGGCCGCTGCCAAACATGTGCAGGAAACATGACAGAGTGTCCTGGCCACTTTGGCCACATTGAACTG
GCCAAGCCTGTGTTTCACGTGGGCTTCCTGGTGAAGACAATGAAAGTTTTGCGCTGTGTCTGCTTCTTCT
GCTCCAAACTGCTTGTGGACTCTAACAACCCAAAGATCAAGGATATCCTGGCTAAGTCCAAGGGACAGCC
CAAGAAGCGGCTCACACATGTCTACGACCTTTGCAAGGGCAAAAACATATGCGAGGGTGGGGAGGAGATG
GACAACAAGTTCGGTGTGGAACAACCTGAGGGTGACGAGGATCTGACCAAAGAAAAGGGCCATGGTGGCT
GTGGGCGGTACCAGCCCAGGATCCGGCGTTCTGGCCTAGAGCTGTATGCGGAATGGAAGCACGTTAATGA
GGACTCTCAGGAGAAGAAGATCCTGCTGAGTCCAGAGCGAGTGCATGAGATCTTCAAACGCATCTCAGAT
GAGGAGTGTTTTGTGCTGGGCATGGAGCCCCGCTATGCACGGCCAGAGTGGATGATTGTCACAGTGCTGC
CTGTGCCCCCGCTCTCCGTGCGGCCTGCTGTTGTGATGCAGGGCTCTGCCCGTAACCAGGATGACCTGAC
TCACAAACTGGCTGACATCGTGAAGATCAACAATCAGCTGCGGCGCAATGAGCAGAACGGCGCAGCGGCC
CATGTCATTGCAGAGGATGTGAAGCTCCTCCAGTTCCATGTGGCCACCATGGTGGACAATGAGCTGCCTG
GCTTGCCCCGTGCCATGCAGAAGTCTGGGCGTCCCCTCAAGTCCCTGAAGCAGCGGTTGAAGGGCAAGGA
AGGCCGGGTGCGAGGGAACCTGATGGGCAAAAGAGTGGACTTCTCGGCCCGTACTGTCATCACCCCCGAC
CCCAACCTCTCCATTGACCAGGTTGGCGTGCCCCGCTCCATTGCTGCCAACATGACCTTTGCGGAGATTG
TCACCCCCTTCAACATTGACAGACTTCAAGAACTAGTGCGCAGGGGGAACAGCCAGTACCCAGGCGCCAA
GTACATCATCCGAGACAATGGTGATCGCATTGACTTGCGTTTCCACCCCAAGCCCAGTGACCTTCACCTG
CAGACCGGCTATAAGGTGGAACGGCACATGTGTGATGGGGACATTGTTATCTTCAACCGGCAGCCAACTC
TGCACAAAATGTCCATGATGGGGCATCGGGTCCGCATTCTCCCATGGTCTACCTTTCGCTTGAATCTTAG
CGTGACAACTCCGTACAATGCAGACTTTGACGGGGATGAGATGAACTTGCACCTGCCACAGTCTCTGGAG
ACGCGAGCAGAGATCCAGGAGCTGGCCATGGTTCCTCGCATGATTGTCACCCCCCAGAGCAATCGGCCTG
TCATGGGTATTGTGCAGGACACACTCACAGCAGTGCGCAAATTCACCAAGAGAGACGTCTTCCTGGAGCG
GGGTGAAGTGATGAACCTCCTGATGTTCCTGTCGACGTGGGATGGGAAGGTCCCACAGCCGGCCATCCTA
AAGCCCCGGCCCCTGTGGACAGGCAAGCAAATCTTCTCCCTCATCATACCTGGTCACATCAATTGTATCC
GTACCCACAGCACCCATCCCGATGATGAAGACAGTGGCCCTTACAAGCACATCTCTCCTGGGGACACCAA
GGTGGTGGTGGAGAATGGGGAGCTGATCATGGGCATCCTGTGTAAGAAGTCTCTGGGCACGTCAGCTGGC
TCCCTGGTCCACATCTCCTACCTAGAGATGGGTCATGACATCACTCGCCTCTTCTACTCCAACATTCAGA
CTGTCATTAACAACTGGCTCCTCATCGAGGGTCATACTATTGGCATTGGGGACTCCATTGCTGATTCTAA
GACTTACCAGGACATTCAGAACACTATTAAGAAGGCCAAGCAGGACGTAATAGAGGTCATCGAGAAGGCA
CACAACAATGAGCTGGAGCCCACCCCAGGGAACACTCTGCGGCAGACGTTTGAGAATCAGGTGAACCGCA
TTCTTAACGATGCCCGAGACAAGACTGGCTCCTCTGCTCAGAAATCCCTGTCTGAATACAACAACTTCAA
GTCTATGGTCGTGTCCGGAGCTAAAGGTTCCAAGATTAACATCTCCCAGGTCATTGCTGTCGTTGGACAG
CAGGACGTCGAGGGCAAGCGGATTCCATTTGGCTTCAAGCACCGGACTCTGCCTCACTTCATCAAGGATG
ACTACGGGCCTGAGAGCCGTGGCTTTGTGGAGAACTCCTACCTAGCCGGCCTCACACCCACTGAGTTCTT
TTTCCACGCCATGGGGGGTCGTGAGGGGCTCATTGACACGGCTGTCAAGACTGCTGAGACTGGATACATC
CAGCGGCGGCTGATCAAGTCCATGGAGTCAGTGATGGTGAAGTACGACGCGACTGTGCGGAACTCCATCA
ACCAGGTGGTGCAGCTGCGCTACGGCGAAGACGGCCTGGCAGGCGAGAGCGTTGAGTTCCAGAACCTGGC
TACGCTTAAGCCTTCCAACAAGGCTTTTGAGAAGAAGTTCCGCTTTGATTATACCAATGAGAGGGCCCTG
CGGCGCACTCTGCAGGAGGACCTGGTGAAGGACGTGCTGAGCAACGCACACATCCAGAACGAGTTGGAGC
GGGAATTTGAGCGGATGCGGGAGGATCGGGAGGTGCTCAGGGTCATCTTCCCAACTGGAGACAGCAAGGT
CGTCCTCCCCTGTAACCTGCTGCGGATGATCTGGAATGCTCAGAAAATCTTCCACATCAACCCACGCCTT
CCCTCCGACCTGCACCCCATCAAAGTGGTGGAGGGAGTCAAGGAATTGAGCAAGAAGCTGGTGATTGTGA
ATGGGGATGACCCACTAAGTCGACAGGCCCAGGAAAATGCCACGCTGCTCTTCAACATCCACCTGCGGTC
CACGTTGTGTTCCCGCCGCATGGCAGAGGAGTTTCGGCTCAGTGGGGAGGCCTTCGACTGGCTGCTTGGG
GAGATTGAGTCCAAGTTCAACCAAGCCATTGCGCATCCCGGGGAAATGGTGGGGGCTCTGGCTGCGCAGT
CCCTTGGAGAACCTGCCACCCAGATGACCTTGAATACCTTCCACTATGCTGGTGTGTCTGCCAAGAATGT
GACGCTGGGTGTGCCCCGACTTAAGGAGCTCATCAACATTTCCAAGAAGCCAAAGACTCCTTCGCTTACT
GTCTTCCTGTTGGGCCAGTCCGCTCGAGATGCTGAGAGAGCCAAGGATATTCTGTGCCGTCTGGAGCATA
CAACGTTGAGGAAGGTGACTGCCAACACAGCCATCTACTATGACCCCAACCCCCAGAGCACGGTGGTGGC
AGAGGATCAGGAATGGGTGAATGTCTACTATGAAATGCCTGACTTTGATGTGGCCCGAATCTCCCCCTGG
CTGTTGCGGGTGGAGCTGGATCGGAAGCACATGACTGACCGGAAGCTCACCATGGAGCAGATTGCTGAAA
AGATCAATGCTGGTTTTGGTGACGACTTGAACTGCATCTTTAATGATGACAATGCAGAGAAGCTGGTGCT
CCGTATTCGCATCATGAACAGCGATGAGAACAAGATGCAAGAGGAGGAAGAGGTGGTGGACAAGATGGAT
GATGATGTCTTCCTGCGCTGCATCGAGTCCAACATGCTGACAGATATGACCCTGCAGGGCATCGAGCAGA
TCAGCAAGGTGTACATGCACTTGCCACAGACAGACAACAAGAAGAAGATCATCATCACGGAGGATGGGGA
ATTCAAGGCCCTGCAGGAGTGGATCCTGGAGACGGACGGCGTGAGCTTGATGCGGGTGCTGAGTGAGAAG
GACGTGGACCCCGTACGCACCACGTCCAATGACATTGTGGAGATCTTCACGGTGCTGGGCATTGAAGCCG
TGCGGAAGGCCCTGGAGCGGGAGCTGTACCACGTCATCTCCTTTGATGGCTCCTATGTCAATTACCGACA
CTTGGCTCTCTTGTGTGATACCATGACCTGTCGTGGCCACTTGATGGCCATCACCCGACACGGAGTCAAC
CGCCAGGACACAGGACCACTCATGAAGTGTTCCTTTGAGGAAACGGTGGACGTGCTTATGGAAGCAGCCG
CACACGGTGAGAGTGACCCCATGAAGGGGGTCTCTGAGAATATCATGCTGGGCCAGCTGGCTCCGGCCGG
CACTGGCTGCTTTGACCTCCTGCTTGATGCAGAGAAGTGCAAGTATGGCATGGAGATCCCCACCAATATC
CCCGGCCTGGGGGCTGCTGGACCCACCGGCATGTTCTTTGGTTCAGCACCCAGTCCCATGGGTGGAATCT
CTCCTGCCATGACACCTTGGAACCAGGGTGCAACCCCTGCCTATGGCGCCTGGTCCCCCAGTGTTGGGAG
TGGAATGACCCCAGGGGCAGCCGGCTTCTCTCCCAGTGCTGCGTCAGATGCCAGCGGCTTCAGCCCAGGT
TACTCCCCTGCCTGGTCTCCCACACCGGGCTCCCCGGGGTCCCCAGGTCCCTCAAGCCCCTACATCCCTT
CACCAGGTGGTGCCATGTCTCCCAGCTACTCGCCAACGTCACCTGCCTACGAGCCCCGCTCTCCTGGGGG
CTACACACCCCAGAGTCCCTCTTATTCCCCCACTTCACCCTCCTACTCCCCTACCTCTCCATCCTATTCT
CCAACCAGTCCCAACTATAGTCCCACATCACCCAGCTATTCGCCAACGTCACCCAGCTACTCACCGACCT
CTCCCAGCTACTCACCCACCTCTCCCAGCTACTCGCCCACCTCTCCCAGCTACTCGCCCACCTCTCCCAG
CTACTCACCCACTTCCCCTAGCTACTCGCCCACTTCCCCTAGCTACTCGCCAACGTCTCCCAGCTACTCG
CCGACATCTCCCAGCTACTCGCCAACTTCACCCAGCTATTCTCCCACTTCTCCCAGCTACTCACCTACCT
CTCCAAGCTATTCACCCACCTCCCCCAGCTACTCACCCACTTCCCCAAGTTACTCACCCACCAGCCCGAA
CTATTCTCCAACCAGTCCCAATTACACCCCAACATCACCCAGCTACAGCCCGACATCACCCAGCTATTCA
CCTACTAGTCCCAACTACACACCTACCAGCCCTAACTACAGCCCAACCTCTCCAAGCTACTCTCCAACAT
CACCCAGCTATTCCCCGACCTCACCAAGTTACTCCCCTTCCAGCCCACGATACACACCACAGTCTCCAAC
CTATACCCCAAGCTCACCCAGCTACAGCCCCAGCTCGCCCAGCTACAGCCCAACCTCACCCAAGTACACC
CCAACCAGTCCTTCTTACAGTCCCAGCTCCCCAGAGTATACCCCAACCTCTCCCAAGTACTCACCTACCA
GTCCCAAATATTCACCCACCTCTCCCAAGTACTCGCCTACCAGTCCCACCTATTCACCCACCACCCCAAA
ATACTCCCCAACATCTCCTACTTATTCCCCAACCTCTCCAGTCTACACCCCAACCTCTCCCAAGTACTCA
CCTACTAGCCCCACTTACTCGCCCACTTCCCCCAAGTACTCGCCCACCAGCCCCACCTACTCGCCCACCT
CCCCCAAAGGCTCAACCTACTCTCCCACTTCCCCTGGTTACTCGCCCACCAGCCCCACCTACAGTCTCAC
AAGCCCGGCTATCAGCCCGGATGACAGTGACGAGGAGAACGCTAGATAACTGATCATAATCAGCCATACC
ACATTTGTAGAGGTTTTACTTGCTTTAAAAAACCTCCCACACCTCCCCCTGAACCTGAAACATAAAATGA
ATGCAATTGTTGTTGTTAACTTGTTTATTGCAGCTTATAATGGTTACAAATAAAGCAATAGCATCACAAA
TTTCACAAATAAAGCATTTTTTTCACTGCATTCTAGTTGTGGTTTGTCCAAACTCATCAATGTATCTTAA
GGCGTAAATTGTAAGCGTTAATATTTTGTTAAAATTCGCGTTAAATTTTTGTTAAATCAGCTCATTTTTT
AACCAATAGGCCGAAATCGGCAAAATCCCTTATAAATCAAAAGAATAGACCGAGATAGGGT
[37 nt withheld, positions 8392-8428]
AAAGAACGTGGACTCCAACGTCAAAGG
[49 nt withheld, positions 8456-8504]
T
[91 nt withheld, positions 8506-8596]
G
[124 nt withheld, positions 8598-8721]
CAGGTGGCACTTTTCGGGGAAATGTGCGCGGAACCCCTATTTGTTTATTTTTCTAAATACATTCAAATAT
GTATCCGCTCATGAGACAATAACCCTGATAAATGCTTCAATAATATTGAAAAAGGAAGAGTCCTGAGGCG
GAAAGAACCAGCTGTGGAATGTGTGTCAGTTAGGGTGTGGAAAGTCCCCAGGCTCCCCAGCAGGCAGAAG
TATGCAAAGCATGCATCTCAATTAGTCAGCAACCAGGTGTGGAAAGTCCCCAGGCTCCCCAGCAGGCAGA
AGTATGCAAAGCATGCATCTCAATTAGTCAGCAACCATAGTCCCGCCCCTAACTCCGCCCATCCCGCCCC
TAACTCCGCCCAGTTCCGCCCATTCTCCGCCCCATGGCTGACTAATTTTTTTTATTTATGCAGAGGCCGA
GGCCGCCTCGGCCTCTGAGCTATTCCAGAAGTAGTGAGGAGGCTTTTTTGGAGGCCTAGGCTTTTGCAAA
GATCGATCAAGAGACAGGATGAGGATCGTTTCGCATGATTGAACAAGATGGATTGCACGCAGGTTCTCCG
GCCGCTTGGGTGGAGAGGCTATTCGGCTATGACTGGGCACAACAGACAATCGGCTGCTCTGATGCCGCCG
TGTTCCGGCTGTCAGCGCAGGGGCGCCCGGTTCTTTTTGTCAAGACCGACCTGTCCGGTGCCCTGAATGA
ACTGCAAGACGAGGCAGCGCGGCTATCGTGGCTGGCCACGACGGGCGTTCCTTGCGCAGCTGTGCTCGAC
GTTGTCACTGAAGCGGGAAGGGACTGGCTGCTATTGGGCGAAGTGCCGGGGCAGGATCTCCTGTCATCTC
ACCTTGCTCCTGCCGAGAAAGTATCCATCATGGCTGATGCAATGCGGCGGCTGCATACGCTTGATCCGGC
TACCTGCCCATTCGACCACCAAGCGAAACATCGCATCGAGCGAGCACGTACTCGGATGGAAGCCGGTCTT
GTCGATCAGGATGATCTGGACGAAGAGCATCAGGGGCTCGCGCCAGCCGAACTGTTCGCCAGGCTCAAGG
CGAGCATGCCCGACGGCGAGGATCTCGTCGTGACCCATGGCGATGCCTGCTTGCCGAATATCATGGTGGA
AAATGGCCGCTTTTCTGGATTCATCGACTGTGGCCGGCTGGGTGTGGCGGACCGCTATCAGGACATAGCG
TTGGCTACCCGTGATATTGCTGAAGAGCTTGGCGGCGAATGGGCTGACCGCTTCCTCGTGCTTTACGGTA
TCGCCGCTCCCGATTCGCAGCGCATCGCCTTCTATCGCCTTCTTGACGAGTTCTTCTGAGCGGGACTCTG
GGGTTCGAAATGACCGACCAAGCGACGCCCAACCTGCCATCACGAGATTTCGATTCCACCGCCGCCTTCT
ATGAAAGGTTGGGCTTCGGAATCGTTTTCCGGGACGCCGGCTGGATGATCCTCCAGCGCGGGGATCTCAT
GCTGGAGTTCTTCGCCCACCCTAGGGGGAGGCTAACTGAAACACGGAAGGAGACAATACCGGAAGGAACC
CGCGCTATGACGGCAATAAAAAGACAGAATAAAACGCACGGTGTTGGGTCGTTTGTTCATAAACGCGGGG
TTCGGTCCCAGGGCTGGCACTCTGTCGATACCCCACCGAGACCCCATTGGGGCCAATACGCCCGCGTTTC
TTCCTTTTCCCCACCCCACCCCCCAAGTTCGGGTGAAGGCCCAGGGCTCGCAGCCAACGTCGGGGCGGCA
GGCCCTGCCATAGCCTCAGGTTACTCATATATACTTTAGATTGATTTAAAACTTCATTTTTAATTTAAAA
GGATCTAGGTGAAGATCCTTTTTGATAATCTCATGACCAAAATCCCTTAACGTGAGTTTTCGTTCCACTG
AGCGTCAGACCCCGTAGAAAAGATCAAAGGATCTTC
