Features (pLannotate 1.2.2; 14 found; start..end, strand, type, name):
     60..363     +  enhancer       CMV enhancer: human cytomegalovirus immediate early enhancer
    364..567     +  promoter       CMV promoter: human cytomegalovirus (CMV) immediate early promoter
    612..1328    +  CDS            EYFP: EYFP is a basic (constitutively fluorescent) green/yellow fluorescent protein published in 1996, derived from Aequorea victoria. It is reported to be a very rapidly-maturing weak dimer with high acid sensitivity.
   1329..1394    +  misc_feature   MCS: multiple cloning site
   1407..6245    +  CDS            POLR2A (fragment): RPB1_CRIGR - Experimental evidence at protein level: Swiss-Prot protein existence level 1. DNA-dependent RNA polymerase catalyzes the transcription of DNA into RNA using the four ribonucleoside triphosphates as substrates. Largest and catalytic component of RNA polymerase II which synthesizes mRNA precursors and many functional non-coding RNAs. Forms the polymerase active center together with the second largest subunit. Pol II is the central component of the basal RNA polymerase II transcription machinery. It is composed of mobile elements that move relative to each other. RPB1 is part of the
   7327..7411    +  CDS            large T antigen (fragment): large T antigen from SV40 (simian virus 40)
   7434..7555    +  polyA_signal   SV40 poly(A) signal: SV40 polyadenylation signal
   7589..8017    -  rep_origin     f1 ori (sequence partly withheld): f1 bacteriophage origin of replication; arrow indicates direction of (+) strand synthesis
   8044..8148    +  promoter       AmpR promoter: bla
   8150..8507    +  promoter       SV40 promoter: SV40 enhancer and early promoter
   8542..9336    +  CDS            NeoR/KanR: aminoglycoside phosphotransferase from Tn5; aph(3')-II (or nptII); confers resistance to neomycin, kanamycin, and G418 (Geneticin®)
   9357..9509    +  CDS            ble (fragment): BLE_KLEPN - Experimental evidence at protein level: Swiss-Prot protein existence level 1. Binding protein with a strong affinity to the bleomycin family of antibiotics. Binds to CL990; an antimitotic-antibiotic compound. From Klebsiella pneumoniae.
   9568..9615    +  polyA_signal   HSV TK poly(A) signal: herpes simplex virus thymidine kinase polyadenylation signal (Cole and Stacy, 1985)
   9944..10532   +  rep_origin     ori: high-copy-number ColE1/pMB1/pBR322/pUC origin of replication
>Addgene plasmid #75284 | pYFP-RPB1aAmr | analyzer sequence | sequence record 142390
AGTTATTAATAGTAATCAATTACGGGGTCATTAGTTCATAGCCCATATATGGAGTTCCGCGTTACATAAC
TTACGGTAAATGGCCCGCCTGGCTGACCGCCCAACGACCCCCGCCCATTGACGTCAATAATGACGTATGT
TCCCATAGTAACGCCAATAGGGACTTTCCATTGACGTCAATGGGTGGAGTATTTACGGTAAACTGCCCAC
TTGGCAGTACATCAAGTGTATCATATGCCAAGTACGCCCCCTATTGACGTCAATGACGGTAAATGGCCCG
CCTGGCATTATGCCCAGTACATGACCTTATGGGACTTTCCTACTTGGCAGTACATCTACGTATTAGTCAT
CGCTATTACCATGGTGATGCGGTTTTGGCAGTACATCAATGGGCGTGGATAGCGGTTTGACTCACGGGGA
TTTCCAAGTCTCCACCCCATTGACGTCAATGGGAGTTTGTTTTGGCACCAAAATCAACGGGACTTTCCAA
AATGTCGTAACAACTCCGCCCCATTGACGCAAATGGGCGGTAGGCGTGTACGGTGGGAGGTCTATATAAG
CAGAGCTGGTTTAGTGAACCGTCAGATCCGCTAGCGCTACCGGTCGCCACCATGGTGAGCAAGGGCGAGG
AGCTGTTCACCGGGGTGGTGCCCATCCTGGTCGAGCTGGACGGCGACGTAAACGGCCACAAGTTCAGCGT
GTCCGGCGAGGGCGAGGGCGATGCCACCTACGGCAAGCTGACCCTGAAGTTCATCTGCACCACCGGCAAG
CTGCCCGTGCCCTGGCCCACCCTCGTGACCACCTTCGGCTACGGCCTGCAGTGCTTCGCCCGCTACCCCG
ACCACATGAAGCAGCACGACTTCTTCAAGTCCGCCATGCCCGAAGGCTACGTCCAGGAGCGCACCATCTT
CTTCAAGGACGACGGCAACTACAAGACCCGCGCCGAGGTGAAGTTCGAGGGCGACACCCTGGTGAACCGC
ATCGAGCTGAAGGGCATCGACTTCAAGGAGGACGGCAACATCCTGGGGCACAAGCTGGAGTACAACTACA
ACAGCCACAACGTCTATATCATGGCCGACAAGCAGAAGAACGGCATCAAGGTGAACTTCAAGATCCGCCA
CAACATCGAGGACGGCAGCGTGCAGCTCGCCGACCACTACCAGCAGAACACCCCCATCGGCGACGGCCCC
GTGCTGCTGCCCGACAACCACTACCTGAGCTACCAGTCCGCCCTGAGCAAAGACCCCAACGAGAAGCGCG
ATCACATGGTCCTGCTGGAGTTCGTGACCGCCGCCGGGATCACTCTCGGCATGGACGAGCTGTACAAGTC
CGGACTCAGATCTCGAGCTCAAGCTTCGAATTCTGCAGTCGACGGTACCGCGGGCCCGGGATCCACCGGA
TCTAGCATGCACGGGGGTGGCCCCCCCTCGGGGGACAGCGCATGCCCGCTGCGCACCATCAAGAGAGTCC
AGTTCGGAGTCCTGAGTCCGGATGAACTGAAGCGAATGTCTGTGACGGAGGGTGGCATCAAATACCCAGA
GACGACTGAGGGAGGCCGCCCCAAGCTTGGGGGGCTGATGGACCCGAGGCAGGGGGTGATTGAGCGGACT
GGCCGCTGCCAAACATGTGCAGGAAACATGACAGAGTGTCCTGGCCACTTTGGCCACATTGAACTGGCCA
AGCCTGTGTTTCACGTGGGCTTCCTGGTGAAGACAATGAAAGTTTTGCGCTGTGTCTGCTTCTTCTGCTC
CAAACTGCTTGTGGACTCTAACAACCCAAAGATCAAGGATATCCTGGCTAAGTCCAAGGGACAGCCCAAG
AAGCGGCTCACACATGTCTACGACCTTTGCAAGGGCAAAAACATATGCGAGGGTGGGGAGGAGATGGACA
ACAAGTTCGGTGTGGAACAACCTGAGGGTGACGAGGATCTGACCAAAGAAAAGGGCCATGGTGGCTGTGG
GCGGTACCAGCCCAGGATCCGGCGTTCTGGCCTAGAGCTGTATGCGGAATGGAAGCACGTTAATGAGGAC
TCTCAGGAGAAGAAGATCCTGCTGAGTCCAGAGCGAGTGCATGAGATCTTCAAACGCATCTCAGATGAGG
AGTGTTTTGTGCTGGGCATGGAGCCCCGCTATGCACGGCCAGAGTGGATGATTGTCACAGTGCTGCCTGT
GCCCCCGCTCTCCGTGCGGCCTGCTGTTGTGATGCAGGGCTCTGCCCGTAACCAGGATGACCTGACTCAC
AAACTGGCTGACATCGTGAAGATCAACAATCAGCTGCGGCGCAATGAGCAGAACGGCGCAGCGGCCCATG
TCATTGCAGAGGATGTGAAGCTCCTCCAGTTCCATGTGGCCACCATGGTGGACAATGAGCTGCCTGGCTT
GCCCCGTGCCATGCAGAAGTCTGGGCGTCCCCTCAAGTCCCTGAAGCAGCGGTTGAAGGGCAAGGAAGGC
CGGGTGCGAGGGAACCTGATGGGCAAAAGAGTGGACTTCTCGGCCCGTACTGTCATCACCCCCGACCCCA
ACCTCTCCATTGACCAGGTTGGCGTGCCCCGCTCCATTGCTGCCAACATGACCTTTGCGGAGATTGTCAC
CCCCTTCAACATTGACAGACTTCAAGAACTAGTGCGCAGGGGGAACAGCCAGTACCCAGGCGCCAAGTAC
ATCATCCGAGACAATGGTGATCGCATTGACTTGCGTTTCCACCCCAAGCCCAGTGACCTTCACCTGCAGA
CCGGCTATAAGGTGGAACGGCACATGTGTGATGGGGACATTGTTATCTTCAACCGGCAGCCAACTCTGCA
CAAAATGTCCATGATGGGGCATCGGGTCCGCATTCTCCCATGGTCTACCTTTCGCTTGAATCTTAGCGTG
ACAACTCCGTACAATGCAGACTTTGACGGGGATGAGATGAACTTGCACCTGCCACAGTCTCTGGAGACGC
GAGCAGAGATCCAGGAGCTGGCCATGGTTCCTCGCATGATTGTCACCCCCCAGAGCAATCGGCCTGTCAT
GGGTATTGTGCAGGACACACTCACAGCAGTGCGCAAATTCACCAAGAGAGACGTCTTCCTGGAGCGGGGT
GAAGTGATGAACCTCCTGATGTTCCTGTCGACGTGGGATGGGAAGGTCCCACAGCCGGCCATCCTAAAGC
CCCGGCCCCTGTGGACAGGCAAGCAAATCTTCTCCCTCATCATACCTGGTCACATCAATTGTATCCGTAC
CCACAGCACCCATCCCGATGATGAAGACAGTGGCCCTTACAAGCACATCTCTCCTGGGGACACCAAGGTG
GTGGTGGAGAATGGGGAGCTGATCATGGGCATCCTGTGTAAGAAGTCTCTGGGCACGTCAGCTGGCTCCC
TGGTCCACATCTCCTACCTAGAGATGGGTCATGACATCACTCGCCTCTTCTACTCCAACATTCAGACTGT
CATTAACAACTGGCTCCTCATCGAGGGTCATACTATTGGCATTGGGGACTCCATTGCTGATTCTAAGACT
TACCAGGACATTCAGAACACTATTAAGAAGGCCAAGCAGGACGTAATAGAGGTCATCGAGAAGGCACACA
ACAATGAGCTGGAGCCCACCCCAGGGAACACTCTGCGGCAGACGTTTGAGAATCAGGTGAACCGCATTCT
TAACGATGCCCGAGACAAGACTGGCTCCTCTGCTCAGAAATCCCTGTCTGAATACAACAACTTCAAGTCT
ATGGTCGTGTCCGGAGCTAAAGGTTCCAAGATTAACATCTCCCAGGTCATTGCTGTCGTTGGACAGCAGG
ACGTCGAGGGCAAGCGGATTCCATTTGGCTTCAAGCACCGGACTCTGCCTCACTTCATCAAGGATGACTA
CGGGCCTGAGAGCCGTGGCTTTGTGGAGAACTCCTACCTAGCCGGCCTCACACCCACTGAGTTCTTTTTC
CACGCCATGGGGGGTCGTGAGGGGCTCATTGACACGGCTGTCAAGACTGCTGAGACTGGATACATCCAGC
GGCGGCTGATCAAGTCCATGGAGTCAGTGATGGTGAAGTACGACGCGACTGTGCGGAACTCCATCAACCA
GGTGGTGCAGCTGCGCTACGGCGAAGACGGCCTGGCAGGCGAGAGCGTTGAGTTCCAGAACCTGGCTACG
CTTAAGCCTTCCAACAAGGCTTTTGAGAAGAAGTTCCGCTTTGATTATACCAATGAGAGGGCCCTGCGGC
GCACTCTGCAGGAGGACCTGGTGAAGGACGTGCTGAGCAACGCACACATCCAGAACGAGTTGGAGCGGGA
ATTTGAGCGGATGCGGGAGGATCGGGAGGTGCTCAGGGTCATCTTCCCAACTGGAGACAGCAAGGTCGTC
CTCCCCTGTAACCTGCTGCGGATGATCTGGAATGCTCAGAAAATCTTCCACATCAACCCACGCCTTCCCT
CCGACCTGCACCCCATCAAAGTGGTGGAGGGAGTCAAGGAATTGAGCAAGAAGCTGGTGATTGTGAATGG
GGATGACCCACTAAGTCGACAGGCCCAGGAAAATGCCACGCTGCTCTTCAACATCCACCTGCGGTCCACG
TTGTGTTCCCGCCGCATGGCAGAGGAGTTTCGGCTCAGTGGGGAGGCCTTCGACTGGCTGCTTGGGGAGA
TTGAGTCCAAGTTCAACCAAGCCATTGCGCATCCCGGGGAAATGGTGGGGGCTCTGGCTGCGCAGTCCCT
TGGAGAACCTGCCACCCAGATGACCTTGAATACCTTCCACTATGCTGGTGTGTCTGCCAAGAATGTGACG
CTGGGTGTGCCCCGACTTAAGGAGCTCATCAACATTTCCAAGAAGCCAAAGACTCCTTCGCTTACTGTCT
TCCTGTTGGGCCAGTCCGCTCGAGATGCTGAGAGAGCCAAGGATATTCTGTGCCGTCTGGAGCATACAAC
GTTGAGGAAGGTGACTGCCAACACAGCCATCTACTATGACCCCAACCCCCAGAGCACGGTGGTGGCAGAG
GATCAGGAATGGGTGAATGTCTACTATGAAATGCCTGACTTTGATGTGGCCCGAATCTCCCCCTGGCTGT
TGCGGGTGGAGCTGGATCGGAAGCACATGACTGACCGGAAGCTCACCATGGAGCAGATTGCTGAAAAGAT
CAATGCTGGTTTTGGTGACGACTTGAACTGCATCTTTAATGATGACAATGCAGAGAAGCTGGTGCTCCGT
ATTCGCATCATGAACAGCGATGAGAACAAGATGCAAGAGGAGGAAGAGGTGGTGGACAAGATGGATGATG
ATGTCTTCCTGCGCTGCATCGAGTCCAACATGCTGACAGATATGACCCTGCAGGGCATCGAGCAGATCAG
CAAGGTGTACATGCACTTGCCACAGACAGACAACAAGAAGAAGATCATCATCACGGAGGATGGGGAATTC
AAGGCCCTGCAGGAGTGGATCCTGGAGACGGACGGCGTGAGCTTGATGCGGGTGCTGAGTGAGAAGGACG
TGGACCCCGTACGCACCACGTCCAATGACATTGTGGAGATCTTCACGGTGCTGGGCATTGAAGCCGTGCG
GAAGGCCCTGGAGCGGGAGCTGTACCACGTCATCTCCTTTGATGGCTCCTATGTCAATTACCGACACTTG
GCTCTCTTGTGTGATACCATGACCTGTCGTGGCCACTTGATGGCCATCACCCGACACGGAGTCAACCGCC
AGGACACAGGACCACTCATGAAGTGTTCCTTTGAGGAAACGGTGGACGTGCTTATGGAAGCAGCCGCACA
CGGTGAGAGTGACCCCATGAAGGGGGTCTCTGAGAATATCATGCTGGGCCAGCTGGCTCCGGCCGGCACT
GGCTGCTTTGACCTCCTGCTTGATGCAGAGAAGTGCAAGTATGGCATGGAGATCCCCACCAATATCCCCG
GCCTGGGGGCTGCTGGACCCACCGGCATGTTCTTTGGTTCAGCACCCAGTCCCATGGGTGGAATCTCTCC
TGCCATGACACCTTGGAACCAGGGTGCAACCCCTGCCTATGGCGCCTGGTCCCCCAGTGTTGGGAGTGGA
ATGACCCCAGGGGCAGCCGGCTTCTCTCCCAGTGCTGCGTCAGATGCCAGCGGCTTCAGCCCAGGTTACT
CCCCTGCCTGGTCTCCCACACCGGGCTCCCCGGGGTCCCCAGGTCCCTCAAGCCCCTACATCCCTTCACC
AGGTGGTGCCATGTCTCCCAGCTACTCGCCAACGTCACCTGCCTACGAGCCCCGCTCTCCTGGGGGCTAC
ACACCCCAGAGTCCCTCTTATTCCCCCACTTCACCCTCCTACTCCCCTACCTCTCCATCCTATTCTCCAA
CCAGTCCCAACTATAGTCCCACATCACCCAGCTATTCGCCAACGTCACCCAGCTACTCACCGACCTCTCC
CAGCTACTCACCCACCTCTCCCAGCTACTCGCCCACCTCTCCCAGCTACTCGCCCACCTCTCCCAGCTAC
TCACCCACTTCCCCTAGCTACTCGCCCACTTCCCCTAGCTACTCGCCAACGTCTCCCAGCTACTCGCCGA
CATCTCCCAGCTACTCGCCAACTTCACCCAGCTATTCTCCCACTTCTCCCAGCTACTCACCTACCTCTCC
AAGCTATTCACCCACCTCCCCCAGCTACTCACCCACTTCCCCAAGTTACTCACCCACCAGCCCGAACTAT
TCTCCAACCAGTCCCAATTACACCCCAACATCACCCAGCTACAGCCCGACATCACCCAGCTATTCACCTA
CTAGTCCCAACTACACACCTACCAGCCCTAACTACAGCCCAACCTCTCCAAGCTACTCTCCAACATCACC
CAGCTATTCCCCGACCTCACCAAGTTACTCCCCTTCCAGCCCACGATACACACCACAGTCTCCAACCTAT
ACCCCAAGCTCACCCAGCTACAGCCCCAGCTCGCCCAGCTACAGCCCAACCTCACCCAAGTACACCCCAA
CCAGTCCTTCTTACAGTCCCAGCTCCCCAGAGTATACCCCAACCTCTCCCAAGTACTCACCTACCAGTCC
CAAATATTCACCCACCTCTCCCAAGTACTCGCCTACCAGTCCCACCTATTCACCCACCACCCCAAAATAC
TCCCCAACATCTCCTACTTATTCCCCAACCTCTCCAGTCTACACCCCAACCTCTCCCAAGTACTCACCTA
CTAGCCCCACTTACTCGCCCACTTCCCCCAAGTACTCGCCCACCAGCCCCACCTACTCGCCCACCTCCCC
CAAAGGCTCAACCTACTCTCCCACTTCCCCTGGTTACTCGCCCACCAGCCCCACCTACAGTCTCACAAGC
CCGGCTATCAGCCCGGATGACAGTGACGAGGAGAACGCTAGATAACTGATCATAATCAGCCATACCACAT
TTGTAGAGGTTTTACTTGCTTTAAAAAACCTCCCACACCTCCCCCTGAACCTGAAACATAAAATGAATGC
AATTGTTGTTGTTAACTTGTTTATTGCAGCTTATAATGGTTACAAATAAAGCAATAGCATCACAAATTTC
ACAAATAAAGCATTTTTTTCACTGCATTCTAGTTGTGGTTTGTCCAAACTCATCAATGTATCTTAAGGCG
TAAATTGTAAGCGTTAATATTTTGTTAAAATTCGCGTTAAATTTTTGTTAAATCAGCTCATTTTTTAACC
AATAGGCCGAAATCGGCAAAATCCCTTATAAATCAAAAGAATAGACCGAGATAGGGT
[37 nt withheld, positions 7688-7724]
AAAGAACGTGGACTCCAACGTCAAAGG
[49 nt withheld, positions 7752-7800]
T
[91 nt withheld, positions 7802-7892]
G
[124 nt withheld, positions 7894-8017]
CAGGTGGCACTTTTCGGGGAAATGTGCGCGGAACCCCTATTTGTTTATTTTTCTAAATACATTCAAATAT
GTATCCGCTCATGAGACAATAACCCTGATAAATGCTTCAATAATATTGAAAAAGGAAGAGTCCTGAGGCG
GAAAGAACCAGCTGTGGAATGTGTGTCAGTTAGGGTGTGGAAAGTCCCCAGGCTCCCCAGCAGGCAGAAG
TATGCAAAGCATGCATCTCAATTAGTCAGCAACCAGGTGTGGAAAGTCCCCAGGCTCCCCAGCAGGCAGA
AGTATGCAAAGCATGCATCTCAATTAGTCAGCAACCATAGTCCCGCCCCTAACTCCGCCCATCCCGCCCC
TAACTCCGCCCAGTTCCGCCCATTCTCCGCCCCATGGCTGACTAATTTTTTTTATTTATGCAGAGGCCGA
GGCCGCCTCGGCCTCTGAGCTATTCCAGAAGTAGTGAGGAGGCTTTTTTGGAGGCCTAGGCTTTTGCAAA
GATCGATCAAGAGACAGGATGAGGATCGTTTCGCATGATTGAACAAGATGGATTGCACGCAGGTTCTCCG
GCCGCTTGGGTGGAGAGGCTATTCGGCTATGACTGGGCACAACAGACAATCGGCTGCTCTGATGCCGCCG
TGTTCCGGCTGTCAGCGCAGGGGCGCCCGGTTCTTTTTGTCAAGACCGACCTGTCCGGTGCCCTGAATGA
ACTGCAAGACGAGGCAGCGCGGCTATCGTGGCTGGCCACGACGGGCGTTCCTTGCGCAGCTGTGCTCGAC
GTTGTCACTGAAGCGGGAAGGGACTGGCTGCTATTGGGCGAAGTGCCGGGGCAGGATCTCCTGTCATCTC
ACCTTGCTCCTGCCGAGAAAGTATCCATCATGGCTGATGCAATGCGGCGGCTGCATACGCTTGATCCGGC
TACCTGCCCATTCGACCACCAAGCGAAACATCGCATCGAGCGAGCACGTACTCGGATGGAAGCCGGTCTT
GTCGATCAGGATGATCTGGACGAAGAGCATCAGGGGCTCGCGCCAGCCGAACTGTTCGCCAGGCTCAAGG
CGAGCATGCCCGACGGCGAGGATCTCGTCGTGACCCATGGCGATGCCTGCTTGCCGAATATCATGGTGGA
AAATGGCCGCTTTTCTGGATTCATCGACTGTGGCCGGCTGGGTGTGGCGGACCGCTATCAGGACATAGCG
TTGGCTACCCGTGATATTGCTGAAGAGCTTGGCGGCGAATGGGCTGACCGCTTCCTCGTGCTTTACGGTA
TCGCCGCTCCCGATTCGCAGCGCATCGCCTTCTATCGCCTTCTTGACGAGTTCTTCTGAGCGGGACTCTG
GGGTTCGAAATGACCGACCAAGCGACGCCCAACCTGCCATCACGAGATTTCGATTCCACCGCCGCCTTCT
ATGAAAGGTTGGGCTTCGGAATCGTTTTCCGGGACGCCGGCTGGATGATCCTCCAGCGCGGGGATCTCAT
GCTGGAGTTCTTCGCCCACCCTAGGGGGAGGCTAACTGAAACACGGAAGGAGACAATACCGGAAGGAACC
CGCGCTATGACGGCAATAAAAAGACAGAATAAAACGCACGGTGTTGGGTCGTTTGTTCATAAACGCGGGG
TTCGGTCCCAGGGCTGGCACTCTGTCGATACCCCACCGAGACCCCATTGGGGCCAATACGCCCGCGTTTC
TTCCTTTTCCCCACCCCACCCCCCAAGTTCGGGTGAAGGCCCAGGGCTCGCAGCCAACGTCGGGGCGGCA
GGCCCTGCCATAGCCTCAGGTTACTCATATATACTTTAGATTGATTTAAAACTTCATTTTTAATTTAAAA
GGATCTAGGTGAAGATCCTTTTTGATAATCTCATGACCAAAATCCCTTAACGTGAGTTTTCGTTCCACTG
AGCGTCAGACCCCGTAGAAAAGATCAAAGGATCTTCTTGAGATCCTTTTTTTCTGCGCGTAATCTGCTGC
TTGCAAACAAAAAAACCACCGCTACCAGCGGTGGTTTGTTTGCCGGATCAAGAGCTACCAACTCTTTTTC
CGAAGGTAACTGGCTTCAGCAGAGCGCAGATACCAAATACTGTCCTTCTAGTGTAGCCGTAGTTAGGCCA
CCACTTCAAGAACTCTGTAGCACCGCCTACATACCTCGCTCTGCTAATCCTGTTACCAGTGGCTGCTGCC
AGTGGCGATAAGTCGTGTCTTACCGGGTTGGACTCAAGACGATAGTTACCGGATAAGGCGCAGCGGTCGG
GCTGAACGGGGGGTTCGTGCACACAGCCCAGCTTGGAGCGAACGACCTACACCGAACTGAGATACCTACA
GCGTGAGCTATGAGAAAGCGCCACGCTTCCCGAAGGGAGAAAGGCGGACAGGTATCCGGTAAGCGGCAGG
GTCGGAACAGGAGAGCGCACGAGGGAGCTTCCAGGGGGAAACGCCTGGTATCTTTATAGTCCTGTCGGGT
TTCGCCACCTCTGACTTGAGCGTCGATTTTTGTGATGCTCGTCAGGGGGGCGGAGCCTATGGAAAAACGC
CAGCAACGCGGCCTTTTTACGGTTCCTGGCCTTTTGCTGGCCTTTTGCTCACATGTTCTTTCCTGCGTTA
TCCCCTGATTCTGTGGATAACCGTATTACCGCCATGCAT
