>Addgene plasmid #75284 | pYFP-RPB1aAmr | addgene partial sequence | sequence record 147426 | CMV-F 5'-CGCAAATGGGCGGTAGGCGTG-3'
TTCACCGGGGTGGTGCCCATCCTGGTCGAGCTGGACGGCGACGTAAACGGCCACAAGTTCAGCGTGTCCG
GCGAGGGCGAGGGCGATGCCACCTACGGCAAGCTGACCCTGAAGTTCATCTGCACCACCGGCAAGCTGCC
CGTGCCCTGGCCCACCCTCGTGACCACCTTCGGCTACGGCCTGCAGTGCTTCGCCCGCTACCCCGACCAC
ATGAAGCAGCACGACTTCTTCAAGTCCGCCATGCCCGAAGGCTACGTCCAGGAGCGCACCATCTTCTTCA
AGGACGACGGCAACTACAAGACCCGCGCCGAGGTGAAGTTCGAGGGCGACACCCTGGTGAACCGCATCGA
GCTGAAGGGCATCGACTTCAAGGAGGACGGCAACATCCTGGGGCACAAGCTGGAGTACAACTACAACAGC
CACAACGTCTATATCATGGCCGACAAGCAGAAGAACGGCATCAAGGTGAACTTCAAGATCCGCCACAACA
TCGAGGACGGCAGCGTGCAGCTCGCCGACCACTACCAGCAGAACACCCCCATCGGCGACGGCCCCGTGCT
GCTGCCCGACAACCACTACCTGAGCTACCAGTCCGCCCTGAGCAAAGACCCCAACGAGAAGCGCGATCAC
ATGGTCCTGCTGGAGTTCGTGACCGCCGCCGGGATCACTCTCGGCATGGACGAGCTGT
