>Addgene plasmid #75284 | pYFP-RPB1aAmr | addgene partial sequence | sequence record 153821 | EGFP-C 5'-CATGGTCCTGCTGGAGTTCGTG-3'
AGTCCGGACTCAGATCTCGAGCTCAAGCTTCGAATTCTGCAGTCGACGGTACCGCGGGCCCGGGATCCAC
CGGATCTAGCATGCACGGGGGTGGCCCCCCCTCGGGGGACAGCGCATGCCCGCTGCGCACCATCAAGAGA
GTCCAGTTCGGAGTCCTGAGTCCGGATGAACTGAAGCGAATGTCTGTGACGGAGGGTGGCATCAAATACC
CAGAGACGACTGAGGGAGGCCGCCCCAAGCTTGGGGGGCTGATGGACCCGAGGCAGGGGGTGATTGAGCG
GACTGGCCGCTGCCAAACATGTGCAGGAAACATGACAGAGTGTCCTGGCCACTTTGGCCACATTGAACTG
GCCAAGCCTGTGTTTCACGTGGGCTTCCTGGTGAAGACAATGAAAGTTTTGCGCTGTGTCTGCTTCTTCT
GCTCCAAACTGCTTGTGGACTCTAACAACCCAAAGATCAAGGATATCCTGGCTAAGTCCAAGGGACAGCC
CAAGAAGCGGCTCACACATGTCTACGACCTTTGCAAGGGCAAAAACATATGCGAGGGTGGGGAGGAGATG
GACAACAAGTTCGGTGTGGAACAACCTGAGGGTGACGAGGATCTGACCAAAGAAAAGGGCCATGGTGGCT
GTGGGCGGTACCAGCCCAGGATCCGGCGTTCTGGCCTAGAGCTGTATGCGGAATGGAAGCACGTTAATGA
GGACTCTCAGGAGAAGAAGATCCTGCTGAGTCCAGAGCGAGTGCATGAGATCTTCAAACGCATCTCAGAT
GAGGAGTGTTTTGTGCTGGGCATGGAGCCCCGCTATGCACGGCCAGAGTGGATGATTGTCACAGTGCTGC
CTGTGCCCCC
