>Addgene plasmid #75284 | pYFP-RPB1aAmr | addgene partial sequence | sequence record 153822 | hPOLR2A-F 5'-AGGCACACAACAATGAGCTG-3'
CCTCTGCTCAGAAATCCCTGTCTGAATACAACAACTTCAAGTCTATGGTCGTGTCCGGAGCTAAAGGTTC
CAAGATTAACATCTCCCAGGTCATTGCTGTCGTTGGACAGCAGGACGTCGAGGGCAAGCGGATTCCATTT
GGCTTCAAGCACCGGACTCTGCCTCACTTCATCAAGGATGACTACGGGCCTGAGAGCCGTGGNTTTGTGG
AGAACTCCTACCTAGCCGGCCTCACACCCACTGAGTTCTTTTTCCACGCCATGGGGGGTCGTGAGGGGCT
CATTGACACGGCTGTCAAGACTGCTGAGACTGGATACATCCAGCGGCGGCTGATCAAGTCCATGGAGTCA
GTGATGGTGAAGTACGACGCGACTGTGCGGAACTCCATCAACCAGGTGGTGCAGCTGCGCTACGGCGAAG
ACGGCCTGGCAGGCGAGAGCGTTGAGTTCCAGAACCTGGCTACGCTTAAGCCTTCCAACAAGGCTTTTGA
GAA
