>Addgene plasmid #75284 | pYFP-RPB1aAmr Sequencing Result | analyzer sequence | sequence record 147641
GTTAACAACAACAATTGCATTCATTTTATGTTTCAGGTTCAGGGGGAGGTGTGGGAGGTTTTTTAAAGCA
AGTAAAACCTCTACAAATGTGGTATGGCTGATTATGATCAGTTATCTAGATCCGGTGGATCCTGCACTGA
CAATTTCATCCCGAACGTCTCCTGGGAGGCATAGACCATGTACAGGAATCCATCTTCATCTTTCTCACTC
TCATACACCTCTGAGATTGGTGTGGAGACGCTGACCATGCTGTGTCCGTTCACCAACAGGAAGAAGGCCT
GATTAGCATTGAGCTGTAAGCGCCTTCTAATTATCTTGATGAGCTCACTCATGTTGACATGGTCAGGTAC
AAGGAACTTTGTTTTATCCAGAACAGGAAGCTGCTTCTCACCCTTGTATCGTTCTATTATCACCGGGATT
TTGGTTGGATGCTGCTCTCGAATAAGTCGGACATCTTCTACTCTTTGTTCGAAGGTGCGGCGCTGCTTGA
AGGTCTTCTCCGACGGCATGGTCGGGAATTCGAAGCTTGAGCTCGAGATCTGAGTCCGGCCGGACTTGTA
CAGCTCGTCCATGCCGAGAGTGATCCCGGCGGCGGTCACGAACTCCAGCAGGACCATGTGATCGCGCTTC
TCGTTGGGGTCTTTGCTCAGGGCGGACTGGGTGCTCAGGTAGTGGTTGTCGGGCAGCAGCACGGGGCCGT
CGCCGATGGGGGTGTTCTGCTGGTAGTGGTCGGCGAGCTGCACGCTGCCGTCCTCGATGTTGTGGCGGAT
CTTGAAG
